Addgene plasmid #179978: pCG_SARS-CoV2 M C-V5-tag
Purpose: Mammalian expression vector for SARS-CoV-2 M, V5-tagged. Sequence codon-optimized.
Depositing lab: Konstantin Sparrer. Depositing organization: Universitaet Ulm. Publication: Systematic functional analysis of SARS-CoV-2 proteins uncovers viral innate immune antagonists and remaining vulnerabilities. Hayn M, Hirschenberger M, Koepke L, Nchioua R, Straub JH, Klute S, Hunszinger V, Zech F, Prelli Bozzo C, Aftab W, Christensen MH, Conzelmann C, Muller JA, Srinivasachar Badarinarayan S, Sturzel CM, Forne I, Stenger S, Conzelmann KK, Munch J, Schmidt FI, Sauter D, Imhof A, Kirchhoff F, Sparrer KMJ. Cell Rep. 2021 May 18;35(7):109126. doi: 10.1016/j.celrep.2021.109126. Epub 2021 Apr 27. PubMed 33974846.
Backbone
  Vector backbone: pCG
  Vector type: Mammalian Expression
Growth in bacteria
  Bacterial resistance: Ampicillin, 100 μg/mL
  Growth temperature: 37°C
  Growth strain: DH5alpha
  Copy number: High Copy
Gene/Insert
  Gene/Insert name: SARS-CoV-2 M
  Species: Synthetic
  Mutation: human codon-optimized
  Entrez Gene: M (a.k.a. GU280_gp05)
  Cloning method: Restriction Enzyme; 5′ cloning site Unknown (unknown if destroyed); 3′ cloning site Unknown (unknown if destroyed)
Terms and licenses: Academic/Nonprofit Terms; Industry Terms: Not Available to Industry
How to cite: pCG_SARS-CoV2 M C-V5-tag was a gift from Konstantin Sparrer (Addgene plasmid # 179978 ; http://n2t.net/addgene:179978 ; RRID:Addgene_179978)
