[The description below was written by a language model from this plasmid's Addgene catalogue record and pLannotate feature annotations shown in this document.]
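Description:
pCG_SARS-CoV2 M C-V5-tag is a 5.7 kb mammalian expression plasmid built on the pCG backbone for transient production of the SARS-CoV-2 membrane (M) protein in cultured mammalian cells. It is propagated in E. coli as a high-copy plasmid through a ColE1/pUC-type origin and selected with ampicillin via the β-lactamase gene and its native promoter. An f1 phage origin is also present, along with short remnants of lacI, lacZα, rop and the pBR322 bom region. These are cloning-history fragments rather than functional units. No mammalian selection marker is annotated. An SV40 early promoter segment sits downstream of the expression cassette in reverse orientation, with no intact gene annotated behind it.

The expression cassette is driven by the human cytomegalovirus immediate-early enhancer and promoter, followed by the HSV thymidine kinase 5' untranslated region. The open reading frame is a synthetic, human codon-optimized version of the M gene, which encodes the viral envelope glycoprotein central to virion assembly and to positioning of the spike protein at the budding site. According to the catalogue entry the protein carries a C-terminal V5 epitope tag for detection or immunoprecipitation. The feature table does not annotate the tag separately, though there is a short unannotated stretch after the M coding region. Downstream, a rabbit β-globin intron, a β-globin exon fragment (picked up as an HBB match) and the rabbit β-globin polyadenylation signal support splicing and 3' end processing of the transcript. The cloning sites are not recorded. The plasmid belongs to work on systematic functional analysis of individual SARS-CoV-2 proteins as innate immune antagonists.
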