Features (pLannotate 1.2.2; 17 found; start..end, strand, type, name):
      1..304     +  enhancer       CMV enhancer: human cytomegalovirus immediate early enhancer
    305..508     +  promoter       CMV promoter: human cytomegalovirus (CMV) immediate early promoter
    598..637     +  5'UTR          HSV TK 5'-UTR: 5' untranslated region from the herpes simplex virus thymidine kinase gene
    673..1338    +  CDS            VME1_SARS2: Experimental evidence at protein level: Swiss-Prot protein existence level 1. Component of the viral envelope that plays a central role in virus morphogenesis and assembly via its interactions with other viral proteins (By similarity). Regulates the localization of S protein at cis-Golgi, the place of virus budding (PubMed:33229438). May act by binding cytoplasmic c-terminus of S (PubMed:33229438). From Severe acute respiratory syndrome coronavirus 2 (2019-nCoV) (SARS-CoV-2).
   1410..1982    +  intron         β-globin intron: intron from rabbit β-globin gene
   1986..2108    +  CDS            HBB: HBB_COLGU - Experimental evidence at transcript level: Swiss-Prot protein existence level 2. Involved in oxygen transport from the lung to the various peripheral tissues. From Colobus guereza (Mantled guereza) (Eastern black-and-white colobus monkey).
   2179..2234    +  polyA_signal   β-globin poly(A) signal: rabbit β-globin polyadenylation signal (Gil and Proudfoot, 1987)
   2574..2763    -  promoter       SV40 promoter: SV40 early promoter
   2763..2817    -  CDS            lacI (fragment): lac repressor; lacI; The lac repressor binds to the lac operator to inhibit transcription in E. coli. This inhibition can be relieved by adding lactose or isopropyl-β-D-thiogalactopyranoside (IPTG).
   3000..3588    -  rep_origin     ori: high-copy-number ColE1/pMB1/pBR322/pUC origin of replication
   3759..4619    -  CDS            AmpR: β-lactamase; bla; confers resistance to ampicillin, carbenicillin, and related antibiotics
   4620..4724    -  promoter       AmpR promoter: bla
   4819..4854    +  CDS            rop (fragment): Rop protein, which maintains plasmids at low copy number; rop
   4956..5055    +  misc_feature   bom (fragment): basis of mobility region from pBR322
   5083..5511    -  rep_origin     f1 ori (sequence partly withheld): f1 bacteriophage origin of replication; arrow indicates direction of (+) strand synthesis
   5515..5672    -  CDS            lacZα (fragment): LacZα fragment of β-galactosidase; lacZ fragment
   5675..5693    +  promoter       T7 promoter: promoter for bacteriophage T7 RNA polymerase
>Addgene plasmid #179978 | pCG_SARS-CoV2 M C-V5-tag | addgene full sequence | sequence record 353867 | Addgene NGS Result
CGTTACATAACTTACGGTAAATGGCCCGCCTGGCTGACCGCCCAACGACCCCCGCCCATTGACGTCAATA
ATGACGTATGTTCCCATAGTAACGCCAATAGGGACTTTCCATTGACGTCAATGGGTGGAGTATTTACGGT
AAACTGCCCACTTGGCAGTACATCAAGTGTATCATATGCCAAGTACGCCCCCTATTGACGTCAATGACGG
TAAATGGCCCGCCTGGCATTATGCCCAGTACATGACCTTATGGGACTTTCCTACTTGGCAGTACATCTAC
GTATTAGTCATCGCTATTACCATGGTGATGCGGTTTTGGCAGTACATCAATGGGCGTGGATAGCGGTTTG
ACTCACGGGGATTTCCAAGTCTCCACCCCATTGACGTCAATGGGAGTTTGTTTTGGCACCAAAATCAACG
GGACTTTCCAAAATGTCGTAACAACTCCGCCCCATTGACGCAAATGGGCGGTAGGCGTGTACGGTGGGAG
GTCTATATAAGCAGAGCTCGTTTAGTGAACCGTCAGATCGCCTGGAGACGCCATCCACGCTGTTTTGACC
TCCATAGAAGACACCGGGACCGATCCAGCCTCCGGGGGATCTTGGTGGCGTGAAACTCCCGCACCTCTTC
GGCCAGCGCCTTGTAGAAGCGCGTAGGCCTTCTAGAGCCACCATGGCAGATTCAAACGGGACGATCACAG
TAGAGGAGCTGAAGAAACTGCTGGAGCAATGGAATCTGGTCATAGGCTTCCTTTTCCTTACATGGATTTG
TCTGCTGCAATTCGCGTACGCAAACCGCAACCGCTTTCTCTATATTATCAAACTTATATTCCTCTGGTTG
CTCTGGCCAGTAACTCTGGCTTGTTTCGTTCTGGCGGCCGTGTACAGGATTAATTGGATTACCGGCGGAA
TCGCAATCGCAATGGCATGCCTGGTGGGTCTGATGTGGCTGAGCTACTTTATCGCAAGCTTCAGATTGTT
CGCCAGAACTCGCTCTATGTGGTCTTTCAATCCTGAGACTAACATTCTGCTGAACGTTCCTCTGCATGGA
ACTATTCTCACCCGCCCCCTGCTCGAATCCGAGCTCGTCATCGGCGCAGTAATTCTGCGGGGACATCTCC
GAATCGCTGGACACCATCTTGGACGTTGTGATATCAAGGATCTGCCGAAAGAGATTACAGTTGCAACTAG
TCGAACACTGTCCTATTATAAACTGGGCGCCTCTCAACGAGTGGCCGGTGATAGTGGGTTCGCAGCTTAC
TCTCGTTACAGAATCGGAAACTATAAACTTAACACGGACCACAGCTCTTCCTCTGATAATATTGCCCTGC
TGGTGCAAGGAAAACCTATTCCCAATCCACTGCTCGGATTGGACTCTACTTAGACGCGTCGGATCCTGAG
AACTTCAGGGTGAGTTTGGGGACCCTTGATTGTTCTTTCTTTTTCGCTATTGTAAAATTCATGTTATATG
GAGGGGGCAAAGTTTTCAGGGTGTTGTTTAGAATGGGAAGATGTCCCTTGTATCACCATGGACCCTCATG
ATAATTTTGTTTCTTTCACTTTCTACTCTGTTGACAACCATTGTCTCCTCTTATTTTCTTTTCATTTTCT
GTAACTTTTTCGTTAAACTTTAGCTTGCATTTGTAACGAATTTTTAAATTCACTTTTGTTTATTTGTCAG
ATTGTAAGTACTTTCTCTAATCACTTTTTTTTCAAGGCAATCAGGGTATATTATATTGTACTTCAGCACA
GTTTTAGAGAACAATTGTTATAATTAAATGATAAGGTAGAATATTTCTGCATATAAATTCTGGCTGGCGT
GGAAATATTCTTATTGGTAGAAACAACTACACCCTGGTCATCATCCTGCCTTTCTCTTTATGGTTACAAT
GATATACACTGTTTGAGATGAGGATAAAATACTCTGAGTCCAAACCGGGCCCCTCTGCTAACCATGTTCA
TGCCTTCTTCTCTTTCCTACAGCTCCTGGGCAACGTGCTGGTTGTTGTGCTGTCTCATCATTTTGGCAAA
GAATTCACTCCTCAGGTGCAGGCTGCCTATCAGAAGGTGGTGGCTGGTGTGGCCAATGCCCTGGCTCACA
AATACCACTGAGATCTTTTTCCCTCTGCCAAAAATTATGGGGACATCATGAAGCCCCTTGAGCATCTGAC
TTCTGGCTAATAAAGGAAATTTATTTTCATTGCAATAGTGTGTTGGAATTTTTTGTGTCTCTCACTCGGA
AGGACATATGGGAGGGCAAATCATTTAAAACATCAGAATGAGTATTTGGTTTAGAGTTTGGCAACATATG
CCCATATGCTGGCTGCCATGAACAAAGGTTGGCTATAAAGAGGTCATCAGTATATGAAACAGCCCCCTGC
TGTCCATTCCTTATTCCATAGAAAAGCCTTGACTTGAGGTTAGATTTTTTTTATATTTTGTTTTGTGTTA
TTTTTTTCTTTAACATCCCTAAAATTTTCCTTACATGTTTTACTAGCCAGATTTTTCCTCCTCTCCTGAC
TACTCCCAGTCATAGCTGTCCCTCTTCTCTTATGGAGATCCCTCGAGGAGCTTTTTGCAAAAGCCTAGGC
CTCCAAAAAAGCCTCTTCACTACTTCTGGAATAGCTCAGAGGCCGAGGCGGCCTCGGCCTCTGCATAAAT
AAAAAAAATTAGTCAGCCATGGGGCGGAGAATGGGCGGAACTGGGCGGAGTTAGGGGCGGGATGGGCGGA
GTTAGGGGCGGGACTATGGTTGCTGACTAATTGCTGCATTAATGAATCGGCCAACGCGCGGGGAGAGGCG
GTTTGCGTATTGGGCGCTCTTCCGCTTCCTCGCTCACTGACTCGCTGCGCTCGGTCGTTCGGCTGCGGCG
AGCGGTATCAGCTCACTCAAAGGCGGTAATACGGTTATCCACAGAATCAGGGGATAACGCAGGAAAGAAC
ATGTGAGCAAAAGGCCAGCAAAAGGCCAGGAACCGTAAAAAGGCCGCGTTGCTGGCGTTTTTCCATAGGC
TCCGCCCCCCTGACGAGCATCACAAAAATCGACGCTCAAGTCAGAGGTGGCGAAACCCGACAGGACTATA
AAGATACCAGGCGTTTCCCCCTGGAAGCTCCCTCGTGCGCTCTCCTGTTCCGACCCTGCCGCTTACCGGA
TACCTGTCCGCCTTTCTCCCTTCGGGAAGCGTGGCGCTTTCTCATAGCTCACGCTGTAGGTATCTCAGTT
CGGTGTAGGTCGTTCGCTCCAAGCTGGGCTGTGTGCACGAACCCCCCGTTCAGCCCGACCGCTGCGCCTT
ATCCGGTAACTATCGTCTTGAGTCCAACCCGGTAAGACACGACTTATCGCCACTGGCAGCAGCCACTGGT
AACAGGATTAGCAGAGCGAGGTATGTAGGCGGTGCTACAGAGTTCTTGAAGTGGTGGCCTAACTACGGCT
ACACTAGAAGAACAGTATTTGGTATCTGCGCTCTGCTGAAGCCAGTTACCTTCGGAAAAAGAGTTGGTAG
CTCTTGATCCGGCAAACAAACCACCGCTGGTAGCGGTGGTTTTTTTGTTTGCAAGCAGCAGATTACGCGC
AGAAAAAAAGGATCTCAAGAAGATCCTTTGATCTTTTCTACGGGGTCTGACGCTCAGTGGAACGAAAACT
CACGTTAAGGGATTTTGGTCATGAGATTATCAAAAAGGATCTTCACCTAGATCCTTTTAAATTAAAAATG
AAGTTTTAAATCAATCTAAAGTATATATGAGTAAACTTGGTCTGACAGTTACCAATGCTTAATCAGTGAG
GCACCTATCTCAGCGATCTGTCTATTTCGTTCATCCATAGTTGCCTGACTCCCCGTCGTGTAGATAACTA
CGATACGGGAGGGCTTACCATCTGGCCCCAGTGCTGCAATGATACCGCGAGACCCACGCTCACCGGCTCC
AGATTTATCAGCAATAAACCAGCCAGCCGGAAGGGCCGAGCGCAGAAGTGGTCCTGCAACTTTATCCGCC
TCCATCCAGTCTATTAATTGTTGCCGGGAAGCTAGAGTAAGTAGTTCGCCAGTTAATAGTTTGCGCAACG
TTGTTGCCATTGCTACAGGCATCGTGGTGTCACGCTCGTCGTTTGGTATGGCTTCATTCAGCTCCGGTTC
CCAACGATCAAGGCGAGTTACATGATCCCCCATGTTGTGCAAAAAAGCGGTTAGCTCCTTCGGTCCTCCG
ATCGTTGTCAGAAGTAAGTTGGCCGCAGTGTTATCACTCATGGTTATGGCAGCACTGCATAATTCTCTTA
CTGTCATGCCATCCGTAAGATGCTTTTCTGTGACTGGTGAGTACTCAACCAAGTCATTCTGAGAATAGTG
TATGCGGCGACCGAGTTGCTCTTGCCCGGCGTCAATACGGGATAATACCGCGCCACATAGCAGAACTTTA
AAAGTGCTCATCATTGGAAAACGTTCTTCGGGGCGAAAACTCTCAAGGATCTTACCGCTGTTGAGATCCA
GTTCGATGTAACCCACTCGTGCACCCAACTGATCTTCAGCATCTTTTACTTTCACCAGCGTTTCTGGGTG
AGCAAAAACAGGAAGGCAAAATGCCGCAAAAAAGGGAATAAGGGCGACACGGAAATGTTGAATACTCATA
CTCTTCCTTTTTCAATATTATTGAAGCATTTATCAGGGTTATTGTCTCATGAGCGGATACATATTTGAAT
GTATTTAGAAAAATAAACAAATAGGGGTTCCGCGCACATTTCCCCGAAAAGTGCCACCTGACGTCTAAGA
AACCATTATTATCATGACATTAACCTATAAAAATAGGCGTATCACGAGGCCCTTTCGTCTCGCGCGTTTC
GGTGATGACGGTGAAAACCTCTGACACATGCAGCTCCCGGAGACGGTCACAGCTTGTCTGTAAGCGGATG
CCGGGAGCAGACAAGCCCGTCAGGGCGCGTCAGCGGGTGTTGGCGGGTGTCGGGGCTGGCTTAACTATGC
GGCATCAGAGCAGATTGTACTGAGAGTGCACCATATGCGGTGTGAAATACCGCACAGATGCGTAAGGAGA
AAATACCGCATCAGGAAATTGTAAGCGTTAATATTTTGTTAAAATTCGCGTTAAATTTTTGTTAAATCAG
CTCATTTTTTAACCAATAGGCCGAAATCGGCAAAATCCCTTATAAATCAAAAGAATAGACCGAGATAGGG
T
[37 nt withheld, positions 5182-5218]
AAAGAACGTGGACTCCAACGTCAAAGG
[49 nt withheld, positions 5246-5294]
T
[91 nt withheld, positions 5296-5386]
G
[124 nt withheld, positions 5388-5511]
CCATTCGCCATTCAGGCTGCGCAACTGTTGGGAAGGGCGATCGGTGCGGGCCTCTTCGCTATTACGCCAG
CTGGCGAAAGGGGGATGTGCTGCAAGGCGATTAAGTTGGGTAACGCCAGGGTTTTCCCAGTCACGACGTT
GTAAAACGACGGCCAGTGAATTGTAATACGACTCACTATAGGGCGAATTCGAGCTCGCCC
